Addgene plasmid #225522: pHM028
Purpose: Encodes constitutive expression of mCherry
Depositing lab: Jared Toettcher. Depositing organization: Princeton University. Publication: Recording morphogen signals reveals mechanisms underlying gastruloid symmetry breaking. McNamara HM, Solley SC, Adamson B, Chan MM, Toettcher JE. Nat Cell Biol. 2024 Oct 2. doi: 10.1038/s41556-024-01521-9. PubMed 39358450.
Backbone
  Vector backbone: piggyBac
  Vector type: Mammalian Expression
Growth in bacteria
  Bacterial resistance: Ampicillin, 100 μg/mL
  Growth temperature: 37°C
  Growth strain: DH5alpha
  Copy number: Unknown
Gene/Insert
  Gene/Insert name: mCherry
Terms and licenses: Academic/Nonprofit Terms; Industry Terms: Not Available to Industry
Depositor comments: Please visit https://doi.org/10.1101/2023.06.02.543474 for bioRxiv preprint.
How to cite: pHM028 was a gift from Jared Toettcher (Addgene plasmid # 225522 ; http://n2t.net/addgene:225522 ; RRID:Addgene_225522)
