[The description below was written by a language model from this plasmid's Addgene catalogue record and pLannotate feature annotations shown in this document.]
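Description:
pHM028 is a 5,140-nt mammalian expression plasmid built on a piggyBac backbone and designed for constitutive expression of the red fluorescent protein mCherry. It is propagated in E. coli using a high-copy ColE1/pUC-type origin of replication and selected with ampicillin through a β-lactamase (AmpR) gene driven by its own bla promoter. Other bacterial elements detected in the backbone are cloning-vector remnants with no evident role in the construct's function: short fragments of bom, rop and lacI, several multiple cloning site fragments, and a CAP site, lac promoter and lac operator. A very short match to HIV-1 Rev upstream of the cassette is most likely also a vestige or a spurious annotation hit.

The payload is a simple single-gene cassette. The mouse phosphoglycerate kinase 1 (PGK) promoter, a moderately strong promoter active across many mammalian cell types including stem cells, drives the mCherry coding sequence. This is followed by a woodchuck hepatitis virus posttranscriptional regulatory element (WPRE), which generally boosts transcript stability and expression. No polyadenylation signal and no mammalian selection marker are annotated. The piggyBac terminal repeats that would flank the cassette are also not called in the feature table, although unannotated stretches lie on either side of it where such elements could reside. In a piggyBac system, co-delivery of a transposase would mobilise the repeat-flanked cassette into the host genome to give stable expression. The record supports use as a constitutive red fluorescent marker for labelling mammalian cells, and the associated work concerns recording morphogen signals during gastruloid symmetry breaking.
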