Features (pLannotate 1.2.2; 17 found; start..end, strand, type, name):
    361..382     +  CDS            Rev (fragment): human immunodeficiency virus 1 (HIV-1) Rev protein; rev; enhances nuclear export of unspliced and incompletely spliced viral mRNAs
    408..430     -  misc_feature   MCS (fragment): pBluescript multiple cloning site
    432..931     +  promoter       PGK promoter: mouse phosphoglycerate kinase 1 promoter
    952..1659    +  CDS            mCherry: mCherry is a basic (constitutively fluorescent) red fluorescent protein published in 2004, derived from Discosoma sp.. It is reported to be a very rapidly-maturing monomer with low acid sensitivity.
   1698..1728    +  misc_feature   MCS (fragment): pUC18/19 multiple cloning site
   1728..1744    +  misc_feature   MCS (fragment): pUC18/19 multiple cloning site
   1745..1763    +  misc_feature   MCS (fragment): pBluescript multiple cloning site
   1763..2351    +  misc_feature   WPRE: woodchuck hepatitis virus posttranscriptional regulatory element
   2671..2770    -  misc_feature   bom (fragment): basis of mobility region from pBR322
   2872..2907    -  CDS            rop (fragment): Rop protein, which maintains plasmids at low copy number; rop
   3002..3106    +  promoter       AmpR promoter: bla
   3107..3967    +  CDS            AmpR: β-lactamase; bla; confers resistance to ampicillin, carbenicillin, and related antibiotics
   4138..4726    +  rep_origin     ori: high-copy-number ColE1/pMB1/pBR322/pUC origin of replication
   4909..5001    +  CDS            lacI (fragment): lac repressor; lacI; The lac repressor binds to the lac operator to inhibit transcription in E. coli. This inhibition can be relieved by adding lactose or isopropyl-β-D-thiogalactopyranoside (IPTG).
   5014..5035    +  protein_bind   CAP binding site: CAP binding activates transcription in the presence of cAMP. E. coli catabolite activator protein
   5050..5080    +  promoter       lac promoter: promoter for the E. coli lac operon
   5088..5104    +  protein_bind   lac operator: The lac repressor binds to the lac operator to inhibit transcription in E. coli. This inhibition can be relieved by adding lactose or isopropyl-β-D-thiogalactopyranoside (IPTG). lac repressor encoded by lacI
>Addgene plasmid #225522 | pHM028 | addgene full sequence | sequence record 454030 | Addgene NGS Result
GGGGCGCGCCATTCTAGATTAACCCTAGAAAGATAGTCTGCGTAAAATTGACGCATGCATTCTTGAAATA
TTGCTCTCTCTTTCTAAATAGCGCGAATCCGTCGCTGTGCATTTAGGACATCTCAGTCGCCGCTTGGAGC
TCCCGTGAGGCGTGCTTGTCAATGCGGTAAGTGTCACTGATTTTGAACTATAACGACCGCGTGAGTCAAA
ATGACGCATGATTATCTTTTACGTGACTTTTAAGATTTAACTCATACGATAATTATATTGTTATTTCATG
TTCTACTTACGTGATAACTTATTATATATATATTTTCTTGTTATAGATATCAACTAGAATGCTAGCATGG
GCCCAGATCTCCGAGGGGACCCGACAGGCCCGCAGGGACAGCAGAGATCCAGTTTGGATCGATAAGCTTG
ATATCGAATTGGGGTAGGGGAGGCGCTTTTCCCAAGGCAGTCTGGAGCATGCGCTTTAGCAGCCCCGCTG
GGCACTTGGCGCTACACAAGTGGCCTCTGGCCTCGCACACATTCCACATCCACCGGTAGGCGCCAACCGG
CTCCGTTCTTTGGTGGCCCCTTCGCGCCACCTTCTACTCCTCCCCTAGTCAGGAAGTTCCCCCCCGCCCC
GCAGCTCGCGTCGTGCAGGACGTGACAAATGGAAGTAGCACGTCTCACTAGTCTCGTGCAGATGGACAGC
ACCGCTGAGCAATGGAAGCGGGTAGGCCTTTGGGGCAGCGGCCAATAGCAGCTTTGCTCCTTCGCTTTCT
GGGCTCAGAGGCTGGGAAGGGGTGGGTCCGGGGGCGGGCTCAGGGGCGGGCTCAGGGGCGGGGCGGGCGC
CCGAAGGTCCTCCGGAGGCCCGGCATTCTGCACGCTTCAAAAGCGCACGTCTGCCGCGCTGTTCTCCTCT
TCCTCATCTCCGGGCCTTTCGACCTGCAGCCCAAGCTTACCATGGTGAGCAAGGGCGAGGAGGATAACAT
GGCCATCATCAAGGAGTTCATGCGCTTCAAGGTGCACATGGAGGGCTCCGTGAACGGCCACGAGTTCGAG
ATCGAGGGCGAGGGCGAGGGCCGCCCCTACGAGGGCACCCAGACCGCCAAGCTGAAGGTGACCAAGGGTG
GCCCCCTGCCCTTCGCCTGGGACATCCTGTCCCCTCAGTTCATGTACGGCTCCAAGGCCTACGTGAAGCA
CCCCGCCGACATCCCCGACTACTTGAAGCTGTCCTTCCCCGAGGGCTTCAAGTGGGAGCGCGTGATGAAC
TTCGAGGACGGCGGCGTGGTGACCGTGACCCAGGACTCCTCCCTGCAGGACGGCGAGTTCATCTACAAGG
TGAAGCTGCGCGGCACCAACTTCCCCTCCGACGGCCCCGTAATGCAGAAGAAGACCATGGGCTGGGAGGC
CTCCTCCGAGCGGATGTACCCCGAGGACGGCGCCCTGAAGGGCGAGATCAAGCAGAGGCTGAAGCTGAAG
GACGGCGGCCACTACGACGCTGAGGTCAAGACCACCTACAAGGCCAAGAAGCCCGTGCAGCTGCCCGGCG
CCTACAACGTCAACATCAAGTTGGACATCACCTCCCACAACGAGGACTACACCATCGTGGAACAGTACGA
ACGCGCCGAGGGCCGCCACTCCACCGGCGGCATGGACGAGCTGTACAAGTAACAGATCGGCGTGATGGAA
GAGTAAAGCGGCCGCGACTCTAGAGTCGACCTGCAGGCATGCAAGCTTGCAGGCATGCAAGCTTGATATC
AAGCTTATCGATAATCAACCTCTGGATTACAAAATTTGTGAAAGATTGACTGGTATTCTTAACTATGTTG
CTCCTTTTACGCTATGTGGATACGCTGCTTTAATGCCTTTGTATCATGCTATTGCTTCCCGTATGGCTTT
CATTTTCTCCTCCTTGTATAAATCCTGGTTGCTGTCTCTTTATGAGGAGTTGTGGCCCGTTGTCAGGCAA
CGTGGCGTGGTGTGCACTGTGTTTGCTGACGCAACCCCCACTGGTTGGGGCATTGCCACCACCTGTCAGC
TCCTTTCCGGGACTTTCGCTTTCCCCCTCCCTATTGCCACGGCGGAACTCATCGCCGCCTGCCTTGCCCG
CTGCTGGACAGGGGCTCGGCTGTTGGGCACTGACAATTCCGTGGTGTTGTCGGGGAAATCATCGTCCTTT
CCTTGGCTGCTCGCCTGTGTTGCCACCTGGATTCTGCGCGGGACGTCCTTCTGCTACGTCCCTTCGGCCC
TCAATCCAGCGGACCTTCCTTCCCGCGGCCTGCTGCCGGCTCTGCGGCCTCTTCCGCGTCTTCGCCTTCG
CCCTCAGACGAGTCGGATCTCCCTTTGGGCCGCCTCCCCGCCGAAAGGAGCGCACGACCCCATGCATCGA
TACTAGTTAAAAGTTTTGTTACTTTATAGAAGAAATTTTGAGTTTTTGTTTTTTTTTAATAAATAAATAA
ACATAAATAAATTGTTTGTTGAATTTATTATTAGTATGTAAGTGTAAATATAATAAAACTTAATATCTAT
TCAAATTAATAAATAAACCTCGATATACAGACCGATAAAACACATGCGTCAATTTTACGCATGATTATCT
TTAACGTACGTCACAATATGATTATCTTTCTAGGGTTAATCTAGTATACGCGTATGCGGCCGCTTAATTA
ATCCATGGCGCCTGATGCGGTATTTTCTCCTTACGCATCTGTGCGGTATTTCACACCGCATATGGTGCAC
TCTCAGTACAATCTGCTCTGATGCCGCATAGTTAAGCCAGCCCCGACACCCGCCAACACCCGCTGACGCG
CCCTGACGGGCTTGTCTGCTCCCGGCATCCGCTTACAGACAAGCTGTGACCGTCTCCGGGAGCTGCATGT
GTCAGAGGTTTTCACCGTCATCACCGAAACGCGCGAGACGAAAGGGCCTCGTGATACGCCTATTTTTATA
GGTTAATGTCATGATAATAATGGTTTCTTAGACGTCAGGTGGCACTTTTCGGGGAAATGTGCGCGGAACC
CCTATTTGTTTATTTTTCTAAATACATTCAAATATGTATCCGCTCATGAGACAATAACCCTGATAAATGC
TTCAATAATATTGAAAAAGGAAGAGTATGAGTATTCAACATTTCCGTGTCGCCCTTATTCCCTTTTTTGC
GGCATTTTGCCTTCCTGTTTTTGCTCACCCAGAAACGCTGGTGAAAGTAAAAGATGCTGAAGATCAGTTG
GGTGCACGAGTGGGTTACATCGAACTGGATCTCAACAGCGGTAAGATCCTTGAGAGTTTTCGCCCCGAAG
AACGTTTTCCAATGATGAGCACTTTTAAAGTTCTGCTATGTGGCGCGGTATTATCCCGTATTGACGCCGG
GCAAGAGCAACTCGGTCGCCGCATACACTATTCTCAGAATGACTTGGTTGAGTACTCACCAGTCACAGAA
AAGCATCTTACGGATGGCATGACAGTAAGAGAATTATGCAGTGCTGCCATAACCATGAGTGATAACACTG
CGGCCAACTTACTTCTGACAACGATCGGAGGACCGAAGGAGCTAACCGCTTTTTTGCACAACATGGGGGA
TCATGTAACTCGCCTTGATCGTTGGGAACCGGAGCTGAATGAAGCCATACCAAACGACGAGCGTGACACC
ACGATGCCTGTAGCAATGGCAACAACGTTGCGCAAACTATTAACTGGCGAACTACTTACTCTAGCTTCCC
GGCAACAATTAATAGACTGGATGGAGGCGGATAAAGTTGCAGGACCACTTCTGCGCTCGGCCCTTCCGGC
TGGCTGGTTTATTGCTGATAAATCTGGAGCCGGTGAGCGTGGGTCTCGCGGTATCATTGCAGCACTGGGG
CCAGATGGTAAGCCCTCCCGTATCGTAGTTATCTACACGACGGGGAGTCAGGCAACTATGGATGAACGAA
ATAGACAGATCGCTGAGATAGGTGCCTCACTGATTAAGCATTGGTAACTGTCAGACCAAGTTTACTCATA
TATACTTTAGATTGATTTAAAACTTCATTTTTAATTTAAAAGGATCTAGGTGAAGATCCTTTTTGATAAT
CTCATGACCAAAATCCCTTAACGTGAGTTTTCGTTCCACTGAGCGTCAGACCCCGTAGAAAAGATCAAAG
GATCTTCTTGAGATCCTTTTTTTCTGCGCGTAATCTGCTGCTTGCAAACAAAAAAACCACCGCTACCAGC
GGTGGTTTGTTTGCCGGATCAAGAGCTACCAACTCTTTTTCCGAAGGTAACTGGCTTCAGCAGAGCGCAG
ATACCAAATACTGTTCTTCTAGTGTAGCCGTAGTTAGGCCACCACTTCAAGAACTCTGTAGCACCGCCTA
CATACCTCGCTCTGCTAATCCTGTTACCAGTGGCTGCTGCCAGTGGCGATAAGTCGTGTCTTACCGGGTT
GGACTCAAGACGATAGTTACCGGATAAGGCGCAGCGGTCGGGCTGAACGGGGGGTTCGTGCACACAGCCC
AGCTTGGAGCGAACGACCTACACCGAACTGAGATACCTACAGCGTGAGCTATGAGAAAGCGCCACGCTTC
CCGAAGGGAGAAAGGCGGACAGGTATCCGGTAAGCGGCAGGGTCGGAACAGGAGAGCGCACGAGGGAGCT
TCCAGGGGGAAACGCCTGGTATCTTTATAGTCCTGTCGGGTTTCGCCACCTCTGACTTGAGCGTCGATTT
TTGTGATGCTCGTCAGGGGGGCGGAGCCTATGGAAAAACGCCAGCAACGCGGCCTTTTTACGGTTCCTGG
CCTTTTGCTGGCCTTTTGCTCACATGTTCTTTCCTGCGTTATCCCCTGATTCTGTGGATAACCGTATTAC
CGCCTTTGAGTGAGCTGATACCGCTCGCCGCAGCCGAACGACCGAGCGCAGCGAGTCAGTGAGCGAGGAA
GCGGAAGAGCGCCCAATACGCAAACCGCCTCTCCCCGCGCGTTGGCCGATTCATTAATGCAGCTGGCACG
ACAGGTTTCCCGACTGGAAAGCGGGCAGTGAGCGCAACGCAATTAATGTGAGTTAGCTCACTCATTAGGC
ACCCCAGGCTTTACACTTTATGCTTCCGGCTCGTATGTTGTGTGGAATTGTGAGCGGATAACAATTTCAC
ACAGGAAACAGCTATGACCATGATTACGCC
